>Addgene plasmid #54754 | mEos-A69V-N1 | depositor partial sequence | sequence record 85151 | insert sequence
TGACGTCAGATCCGCTAGCGCTACCGGACTCAGATCTCGAGCTCAAGCTTCGAATTCTGCAGTCGACGGT
ACCGCGGGCCCGGGATCCACCGGTCGCCACCATGAGTGCGATTAAGCCAGACATGAAGATCAACCTCCGT
ATGGAAGGCAACGTAAACGGGCACCACTTTGTGATCGACGGAGATGGTACAGGCAAGCCTTTTGAGGGAA
AACAGAGTATGGATCTTGAAGTCAAAGAGGGCGGACCTCTGCCTTTTGCCTTTGATATCCTGACCACTGC
ATTCCATTACGGCAACAGGGTATTCGTCGAATATCCAGACCACATACAAGACTATTTTAAGCAGTCGTTT
CCTAAGGGGTATTCGTGGGAACGAAGCTTGACTTTCGAAGACGGGGGCATTTGCATTGCCAGAAACGACA
TAACAATGGAAGGGGACACTTTCTATAATAAAGTTCGATTTCACGGTACAAACTTTCCCGCCAATGGTCC
AGTTATGCAGAAGAAGACGCTGAAATGGGAGCCCTCCACTGAGAAAATGTATGTGCGTGATGGAGTGCTG
ACGGGTGATATTCACATGGCTTTGTTGCTTGAAGGAAATGCCCATTACCGATGTGACTTCAGAACTACTT
ACAAAGCTAAGGAGAAGGGTGTCAAGTTACCAGGCTACCACTTTGTGGACCACTGCATTGAGATTTTAAG
CCATGACAAAGATTACAACAAGGTTAAGCTGTATGAGCATGCTGTTGCTCATTCTGGATTGCCTGACAAT
GCCAGACGATAAGCGGCCGCGACTCTAGATCATAATCAGCCATACCACATTTGTAGAGGTTTTACTTGCT
TTAAAAAACCTCCCACACCTCCCCCTGAACCTGAAACATAAAATGAATGCAATTGTTGTTGTTAACTTGT
TTATTGCAGCTTATAATGGTTACAAATAAAGCAATAGCATCACAATTTCACAAATAAAGCATTTTTTTCA
CTGCATTCTAGTTGTGGTTTGTCCAAACTCATCAATGTATCTTA
