>Addgene plasmid #54754 | mEos-A69V-N1 | addgene partial sequence | sequence record 89895 | CMV-F 5'-CGCAAATGGGCGGTAGGCGTG-3'
ACCGTCAGATCCGCTAGCGCTACCGGACTCAGATCTCGAGCTCAAGCTTCGAATTCTGCAGTCGACGGTA
CCGCGGGCCCGGGATCCACCGGTCGCCACCATGAGTGCGATTAAGCCAGACATGAAGATCAACCTCCGTA
TGGAAGGCAACGTAAACGGGCACCACTTTGTGATCGACGGAGATGGTACAGGCAAGCCTTTTGAGGGAAA
ACAGAGTATGGATCTTGAAGTCAAAGAGGGCGGACCTCTGCCTTTTGCCTTTGATATCCTGACCACTGCA
TTCCATTACGGCAACAGGGTATTCGTCGAATATCCAGACCACATACAAGACTATTTTAAGCAGTCGTTTC
CTAAGGGGTATTCGTGGGAACGAAGCTTGACTTTCGAAGACGGGGGCATTTGCATTGCCAGAAACGACAT
AACAATGGAAGGGGACACTTTCTATAATAAAGTTCGATTTCACGGTACAAACTTTCCCGCCAATGGTCCA
GTTATGCAGAAGAAGACGCTGAAATGGGAGCCCTCCACTGAGAAAATGTATGTGCGTGATGGAGTGCTGA
CGGGTGATATTCACATGGCTTTGTTGCTTGAAGGAAATGCCCATTACCGATGTGACTTCAGAACTACTTA
CAAAGCTAAGGAGAAGGGTGTCAAGTTACCAGGCTACCACTTTGTGGACCACTGCATTGAGATTTTAAGC
CATGACAAAGATTACAACAAGGTTAAGCTGTATGAGCATGCTGTTGCTCATTCTGGATTGCCTGACAATG
CCAGACGATAAGCGGCCGCGACTCTAGATCATAATCAGCCATACCACATTTGTAGAGGTTTTACTTGCTT
TAAAAAACCTCCCACACCTCCCCCTGAACCTGAAACATAAAATGAATGCAATTGTTGTTGTTAACTTGTT
TATTGCAGCTTATAATGGTTACAAATA
