[The description below was written by a language model from this plasmid's Addgene catalogue record.]
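Description:
mEos-A69V-N1 is an empty mammalian expression backbone of about 4.75 kb, built in the "N1" cloning-vector format for making fluorescent protein fusions. It carries no insert. Instead it supplies a coding sequence for an mEos variant, recorded as bearing the A69V, V123T and T158H substitutions, positioned so that the fluorescent protein ends up at the C terminus of whatever protein is cloned in. In N1-style vectors the gene of interest is placed upstream of and in frame with the fluorescent protein, without its own stop codon, so the two are translated as one polypeptide. The plasmid is maintained in E. coli as a high-copy plasmid under kanamycin selection, and transfected mammalian cells can be selected with G418 through the neomycin resistance marker. The record does not name the promoter driving expression, the origin of replication or the polyadenylation signal, and no feature table is provided to confirm them.

The payload's value lies in the optical behaviour of the tag. Two excitation/emission pairs are recorded, 505/516 nm and 569/581 nm, corresponding to a green state and a red state. This matches the Eos family of photoconvertible proteins, which generally switch irreversibly from green to red emission on illumination with violet or near-UV light. The record does not describe how the A69V substitution alters performance relative to other mEos versions. The construct is suited to tagging a protein of interest for localization studies in mammalian cells, and photoconvertible tags of this type are commonly used for optical highlighting and tracking of protein subpopulations and for single-molecule localization microscopy.
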