Addgene plasmid #54754: mEos-A69V-N1
Purpose: (Empty Backbone) Localization: N1 Cloning Vector, Excitation: 505 / 569, Emission: 516 / 581
Depositing lab: Michael Davidson. Depositing organization: Florida State University, Tallahassee.
Backbone
  Vector backbone: mEos A69V-N1
  Backbone size (bp): 4750
  Vector type: Mammalian Expression
  Selectable markers: Neomycin (select with G418)
  Tag / fusion protein: mEos A69V, V123T, T158H (C terminal on backbone)
Growth in bacteria
  Bacterial resistance: Kanamycin, 50 μg/mL
  Growth temperature: 37°C
  Growth strain: DH5alpha
  Copy number: High Copy
Gene/Insert
  Gene/Insert name: None
  Tag / fusion protein: mEos A69V, V123T, T158H (C terminal on backbone)
Terms and licenses: Academic/Nonprofit Terms; Industry Terms
Depositor comments: . Excitation = 505 / 569; Emission = 516 / 581
How to cite: mEos-A69V-N1 was a gift from Michael Davidson (Addgene plasmid # 54754 ; http://n2t.net/addgene:54754 ; RRID:Addgene_54754)
